Addgene plasmid #116548: pHAGE-PIK3CA-V344M
Purpose: Lentiviral expression of PIK3CA V344M
Depositing lab: Gordon Mills & Kenneth Scott. Depositing organization: Baylor College of Medicine. Publication: Systematic Functional Annotation of Somatic Mutations in Cancer. Ng PK, Li J, Jeong KJ, Shao S, Chen H, Tsang YH, Sengupta S, Wang Z, Bhavana VH, Tran R, Soewito S, Minussi DC, Moreno D, Kong K, Dogruluk T, Lu H, Gao J, Tokheim C, Zhou DC, Johnson AM, Zeng J, Ip CKM, Ju Z, Wester M, Yu S, Li Y, Vellano CP, Schultz N, Karchin R, Ding L, Lu Y, Cheung LWT, Chen K, Shaw KR, Meric-Bernstam F, Scott KL, Yi S, Sahni N, Liang H, Mills GB. Cancer Cell. 2018 Mar 12;33(3):450-462.e10. doi: 10.1016/j.ccell.2018.01.021. PubMed 29533785.
Backbone
  Vector backbone: pHAGE
  Vector type: Lentiviral
Growth in bacteria
  Bacterial resistance: Ampicillin, 100 μg/mL
  Growth temperature: 37°C
  Growth strain: Stbl3
  Copy number: High Copy
Gene/Insert
  Gene/Insert name: PIK3CA
  Species: H. sapiens (human)
  Mutation: V344M
  Entrez Gene: PIK3CA (a.k.a. CCM4, CLAPO, CLOVE, CWS5, HMH, MCAP, MCM, MCMTC, PI3K, PI3K-alpha, p110-alpha)
  Cloning method: Gateway Cloning
Terms and licenses: Academic/Nonprofit Terms; Industry Terms: Not Available to Industry
How to cite: pHAGE-PIK3CA-V344M was a gift from Gordon Mills & Kenneth Scott (Addgene plasmid # 116548 ; http://n2t.net/addgene:116548 ; RRID:Addgene_116548)
