[The description below was written by a language model from this plasmid's Addgene catalogue record and pLannotate feature annotations shown in this document.]
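Description:
pHAGE-PIK3CA-V344M is an HIV-1-derived lentiviral expression plasmid (about 11.7 kb) built on the pHAGE backbone to deliver a mutant form of human PIK3CA, the p110-alpha catalytic subunit of phosphoinositide 3-kinase, into mammalian cells. In bacteria it is maintained through a high-copy ColE1/pUC-type origin and selected with ampicillin via the bla gene. The viral portion contains a truncated 5' LTR, the Ψ packaging signal with an adjoining gag fragment, the Rev response element for Rev-dependent nuclear export of the genomic RNA, the cPPT/CTS element, and a ΔU3 3' LTR that makes the integrated provirus self-inactivating. Packaging functions are not encoded on the plasmid and must be supplied in trans.

Between the LTRs, the constitutive human EF-1α promoter drives the PIK3CA open reading frame carrying the V344M substitution. The ORF is flanked by attB1 and attB2 sites, consistent with its insertion by Gateway recombination. Downstream lie short T3 and T7 promoter sequences, an attB4 fragment and a V5 epitope tag. The record does not say whether the V5 tag is translated in frame with PIK3CA. An EMCV IRES then allows translation of puromycin N-acetyltransferase from the same transcript, so transduced cells can be selected with puromycin, and a WPRE enhances transcript expression. The remaining annotations (lac regulatory fragments, partial SV40 origin and poly(A) signal, nef fragments) appear to be backbone remnants. The construct belongs to a collection made for systematic functional annotation of somatic cancer mutations, and it is suited to stable expression of this PIK3CA variant to assess its effect in cells.
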