Features (pLannotate 1.2.2; 30 found; start..end, strand, type, name):
    377..634     +  LTR            5' LTR (truncated): truncated 5' long terminal repeat (LTR) from HIV-1
    681..806     +  misc_feature   HIV-1 Ψ: packaging signal of human immunodeficiency virus type 1
    790..1128    +  CDS            HIV-1 gag (fragment): gag protein from human immunodeficiency virus 1; gag
   1303..1536    +  misc_feature   RRE: The Rev response element (RRE) of HIV-1 allows for Rev-dependent mRNA export from the nucleus to the cytoplasm.
   1913..2013    +  CDS            Rev (fragment): human immunodeficiency virus 1 (HIV-1) Rev protein; rev; enhances nuclear export of unspliced and incompletely spliced viral mRNAs
   2058..2175    +  misc_feature   cPPT/CTS: central polypurine tract and central termination sequence of HIV-1
   2223..3401    +  promoter       EF-1α promoter: strong constitutive promoter for human elongation factor EF-1α
   3422..3442    +  protein_bind   attB1: mutant version of attB; core recombination site for the Gateway® BP reaction BP Clonase™
   3448..6651    +  CDS            PIK3CA: PK3CA_HUMAN - Experimental evidence at protein level: Swiss-Prot protein existence level 1. Phosphoinositide-3-kinase (PI3K) phosphorylates phosphatidylinositol (PI) and its phosphorylated derivatives at position 3 of the inositol ring to produce 3-phosphoinositides (PubMed:15135396, PubMed:23936502, PubMed:28676499). Uses ATP and PtdIns(4,5)P2 (phosphatidylinositol 4,5-bisphosphate) to generate phosphatidylinositol 3,4,5-trisphosphate (PIP3) (PubMed:15135396, PubMed:28676499). PIP3 plays a key role by recruiting PH domain- containing proteins to the membrane, including AKT1 and PDPK1, activat
   6656..6680    -  protein_bind   attB2: mutant version of attB; recombination site for the Gateway® BP reaction BP Clonase™
   6688..6706    +  promoter       T3 promoter: promoter for bacteriophage T3 RNA polymerase
   6732..6750    -  promoter       T7 promoter: promoter for bacteriophage T7 RNA polymerase
   6756..6774    -  protein_bind   attB4 (fragment): mutant version of attB; core recombination site for the Gateway® BP reaction BP Clonase™
   6830..6871    +  CDS            V5 tag: epitope tag from simian virus 5
   6997..7459    +  misc_feature   IRES: internal ribosome entry site (IRES) of the encephalomyocarditis virus (EMCV)
   7473..8070    +  CDS            PuroR (fragment): puromycin N-acetyltransferase; pac from Streptomyces; confers resistance to puromycin
   8086..8674    +  misc_feature   WPRE: woodchuck hepatitis virus posttranscriptional regulatory element
   8682..8747    +  CDS            nef (fragment): NEF_HV1Z2 - Experimental evidence at protein level: Swiss-Prot protein existence level 1. Extracellular Nef protein targets CD4(+) T-lymphocytes for apoptosis by interacting with CXCR4 surface receptors. From Human immunodeficiency virus type 1 group M subtype D (isolate Z2/CDC-Z34) (HIV-1).
   8749..8982    +  LTR            3' LTR (ΔU3): self-inactivating 3' long terminal repeat (LTR) from HIV-1
   9187..9291    +  promoter       AmpR promoter: bla
   9292..10152   +  CDS            AmpR: β-lactamase; bla; confers resistance to ampicillin, carbenicillin, and related antibiotics
  10323..10911   +  rep_origin     ori: high-copy-number ColE1/pMB1/pBR322/pUC origin of replication
  11094..11148   +  CDS            lacI (fragment): lac repressor; lacI; The lac repressor binds to the lac operator to inhibit transcription in E. coli. This inhibition can be relieved by adding lactose or isopropyl-β-D-thiogalactopyranoside (IPTG).
  11154..11247   +  rep_origin     SV40 ori (fragment): SV40 origin of replication
  11272..11309   +  CDS            lacI (fragment): lac repressor; lacI; The lac repressor binds to the lac operator to inhibit transcription in E. coli. This inhibition can be relieved by adding lactose or isopropyl-β-D-thiogalactopyranoside (IPTG).
  11322..11343   +  protein_bind   CAP binding site: CAP binding activates transcription in the presence of cAMP. E. coli catabolite activator protein
  11358..11388   +  promoter       lac promoter: promoter for the E. coli lac operon
  11392..11414   +  protein_bind   lac operator (fragment): The lac repressor binds to the lac operator to inhibit transcription in E. coli. This inhibition can be relieved by adding lactose or isopropyl-β-D-thiogalactopyranoside (IPTG). lac repressor encoded by lacI
  11446..11529   +  polyA_signal   SV40 poly(A) signal (fragment): SV40 polyadenylation signal
  11696..329     +  CDS            nef (fragment) (across the origin): NEF_HV1BR - Experimental evidence at protein level: Swiss-Prot protein existence level 1. Extracellular Nef protein targets CD4(+) T-lymphocytes for apoptosis by interacting with CXCR4 surface receptors (PubMed:14990729). From Human immunodeficiency virus type 1 group M subtype B (isolate BRU/LAI) (HIV-1).
>Addgene plasmid #116548 | pHAGE-PIK3CA-V344M | addgene full sequence | sequence record 243091 | Addgene NGS Result
TGGAAGGGCTAATTCACTCCCAAAGAAGACAAGATATCCTTGATCTGTGGATCTACCACACACAAGGCTA
CTTCCCTGATTAGCAGAACTACACACCAGGGCCAGGGGTCAGATATCCACTGACCTTTGGATGGTGCTAC
AAGCTAGTACCAGTTGAGCCAGATAAGGTAGAAGAGGCCAATAAAGGAGAGAACACCAGCTTGTTACACC
CTGTGAGCCTGCATGGGATGGATGACCCGGAGAGAGAAGTGTTAGAGTGGAGGTTTGACAGCCGCCTAGC
ATTTCATCACGTGGCCCGAGAGCTGCATCCGGAGTACTTCAAGAACTGCTGATATCGAGCTTGCTACAAG
GGACTTTCCGCTGGGGACTTTCCAGGGAGGCGTGGCCTGGGCGGGACTGGGGAGTGGCGAGCCCTCAGAT
CCTGCATATAAGCAGCTGCTTTTTGCCTGTACTGGGTCTCTCTGGTTAGACCAGATCTGAGCCTGGGAGC
TCTCTGGCTAACTAGGGAACCCACTGCTTAAGCCTCAATAAAGCTTGCCTTGAGTGCTTCAAGTAGTGTG
TGCCCGTCTGTTGTGTGACTCTGGTAACTAGAGATCCCTCAGACCCTTTTAGTCAGTGTGGAAAATCTCT
AGCAGTGGCGCCCGAACAGGGACTTGAAAGCGAAAGGGAAACCAGAGGAGCTCTCTCGACGCAGGACTCG
GCTTGCTGAAGCGCGCACGGCAAGAGGCGAGGGGCGGCGACTGGTGAGTACGCCAAAAATTTTGACTAGC
GGAGGCTAGAAGGAGAGAGATGGGTGCGAGAGCGTCAGTATTAAGCGGGGGAGAATTAGATCGCGATGGG
AAAAAATTCGGTTAAGGCCAGGGGGAAAGAAAAAATATAAATTAAAACATATAGTATGGGCAAGCAGGGA
GCTAGAACGATTCGCAGTTAATCCTGGCCTGTTAGAAACATCAGAAGGCTGTAGACAAATACTGGGACAG
CTACAACCATCCCTTCAGACAGGATCAGAAGAACTTAGATCATTATATAATACAGTAGCAACCCTCTATT
GTGTGCATCAAAGGATAGAGATAAAAGACACCAAGGAAGCTTTAGACAAGATAGAGGAAGAGCAAAACAA
AAGTAAGACCACCGCACAGCAAGCGGCCGGCCGCTGATCTTCAGACCTGGAGGAGGAGATATGAGGGACA
ATTGGAGAAGTGAATTATATAAATATAAAGTAGTAAAAATTGAACCATTAGGAGTAGCACCCACCAAGGC
AAAGAGAAGAGTGGTGCAGAGAGAAAAAAGAGCAGTGGGAATAGGAGCTTTGTTCCTTGGGTTCTTGGGA
GCAGCAGGAAGCACTATGGGCGCAGCGTCAATGACGCTGACGGTACAGGCCAGACAATTATTGTCTGGTA
TAGTGCAGCAGCAGAACAATTTGCTGAGGGCTATTGAGGCGCAACAGCATCTGTTGCAACTCACAGTCTG
GGGCATCAAGCAGCTCCAGGCAAGAATCCTGGCTGTGGAAAGATACCTAAAGGATCAACAGCTCCTGGGG
ATTTGGGGTTGCTCTGGAAAACTCATTTGCACCACTGCTGTGCCTTGGAATGCTAGTTGGAGTAATAAAT
CTCTGGAACAGATTTGGAATCACACGACCTGGATGGAGTGGGACAGAGAAATTAACAATTACACAAGCTT
AATACACTCCTTAATTGAAGAATCGCAAAACCAGCAAGAAAAGAATGAACAAGAATTATTGGAATTAGAT
AAATGGGCAAGTTTGTGGAATTGGTTTAACATAACAAATTGGCTGTGGTATATAAAATTATTCATAATGA
TAGTAGGAGGCTTGGTAGGTTTAAGAATAGTTTTTGCTGTACTTTCTATAGTGAATAGAGTTAGGCAGGG
ATATTCACCATTATCGTTTCAGACCCACCTCCCAACCCCGAGGGGACCCGACAGGCCCGAAGGAATAGAA
GAAGAAGGTGGAGAGAGAGACAGAGACAGATCCATTCGATTAGTGAACGGATCTCGACGGTATCGCCGAA
TTCACAAATGGCAGTATTCATCCACAATTTTAAAAGAAAAGGGGGGATTGGGGGGTACAGTGCAGGGGAA
AGAATAGTAGACATAATAGCAACAGACATACAAACTAAAGAATTACAAAAACAAATTACAAAAATTCAAA
ATTTTCGGGTTTATTACAGGGACAGCAGAGATCCAGTTTGGACTAGTCGTGAGGCTCCGGTGCCCGTCAG
TGGGCAGAGCGCACATCGCCCACAGTCCCCGAGAAGTTGGGGGGAGGGGTCGGCAATTGAACCGGTGCCT
AGAGAAGGTGGCGCGGGGTAAACTGGGAAAGTGATGTCGTGTACTGGCTCCGCCTTTTTCCCGAGGGTGG
GGGAGAACCGTATATAAGTGCAGTAGTCGCCGTGAACGTTCTTTTTCGCAACGGGTTTGCCGCCAGAACA
CAGGTAAGTGCCGTGTGTGGTTCCCGCGGGCCTGGCCTCTTTACGGGTTATGGCCCTTGCGTGCCTTGAA
TTACTTCCACCTGGCTGCAGTACGTGATTCTTGATCCCGAGCTTCGGGTTGGAAGTGGGTGGGAGAGTTC
GAGGCCTTGCGCTTAAGGAGCCCCTTCGCCTCGTGCTTGAGTTGAGGCCTGGCCTGGGCGCTGGGGCCGC
CGCGTGCGAATCTGGTGGCACCTTCGCGCCTGTCTCGCTGCTTTCGATAAGTCTCTAGCCATTTAAAATT
TTTGATGACCTGCTGCGACGCTTTTTTTCTGGCAAGATAGTCTTGTAAATGCGGGCCAAGATCTGCACAC
TGGTATTTCGGTTTTTGGGGCCGCGGGCGGCGACGGGGCCCGTGCGTCCCAGCGCACATGTTCGGCGAGG
CGGGGCCTGCGAGCGCGGCCACCGAGAATCGGACGGGGGTAGTCTCAAGCTGGCCGGCCTGCTCTGGTGC
CTGGCCTCGCGCCGCCGTGTATCGCCCCGCCCTGGGCGGCAAGGCTGGCCCGGTCGGCACCAGTTGCGTG
AGCGGAAAGATGGCCGCTTCCCGGCCCTGCTGCAGGGAGCTCAAAATGGAGGACGCGGCGCTCGGGAGAG
CGGGCGGGTGAGTCACCCACACAAAGGAAAAGGGCCTTTCCGTCCTCAGCCGTCGCTTCATGTGACTCCA
CGGAGTACCGGGCGCCGTCCAGGCACCTCGATTAGTTCTCGAGCTTTTGGAGTACGTCGTCTTTAGGTTG
GGGGGAGGGGTTTTATGCGATGGAGTTTCCCCACACTGAGTGGGTGGAGACTGAAGTTAGGCCAGCTTGG
CACTTGATGTAATTCTCCTTGGAATTTGCCCTTTTTGAGTTTGGATCTTGGTTCATTCTCAAGCCTCAGA
CAGTGGTTCAAAGTTTTTTTCTTCCATTTCAGGTGTCGTGAAGCGGCCCTGCAGATATCAACAAGTTTGT
ACAAAAAAGCAGGCACCATGCCTCCAAGACCATCATCAGGTGAACTGTGGGGCATCCACTTGATGCCCCC
AAGAATCCTAGTAGAATGTTTACTACCAAATGGAATGATAGTGACTTTAGAATGCCTCCGTGAGGCTACA
TTAATAACCATAAAGCATGAACTATTTAAAGAAGCAAGAAAATACCCCCTCCATCAACTTCTTCAAGATG
AATCTTCTTACATTTTCGTAAGTGTTACTCAAGAAGCAGAAAGGGAAGAATTTTTTGATGAAACAAGACG
ACTTTGTGACCTTCGGCTTTTTCAACCCTTTTTAAAAGTAATTGAACCAGTAGGCAACCGTGAAGAAAAG
ATCCTCAATCGAGAAATTGGTTTTGCTATCGGCATGCCAGTGTGTGAATTTGATATGGTTAAAGATCCAG
AAGTACAGGACTTCCGAAGAAATATTCTGAACGTTTGTAAAGAAGCTGTGGATCTTAGGGACCTCAATTC
ACCTCATAGTAGAGCAATGTATGTCTATCCTCCAAATGTAGAATCTTCACCAGAATTGCCAAAGCACATA
TATAATAAATTAGATAAAGGGCAAATAATAGTGGTGATCTGGGTAATAGTTTCTCCAAATAATGACAAGC
AGAAGTATACTCTGAAAATCAACCATGACTGTGTACCAGAACAAGTAATTGCTGAAGCAATCAGGAAAAA
AACTCGAAGTATGTTGCTATCCTCTGAACAACTAAAACTCTGTGTTTTAGAATATCAGGGCAAGTATATT
TTAAAAGTGTGTGGATGTGATGAATACTTCCTAGAAAAATATCCTCTGAGTCAGTATAAGTATATAAGAA
GCTGTATAATGCTTGGGAGGATGCCCAATTTGATGTTGATGGCTAAAGAAAGCCTTTATTCTCAACTGCC
AATGGACTGTTTTACAATGCCATCTTATTCCAGACGCATTTCCACAGCTACACCATATATGAATGGAGAA
ACATCTACAAAATCCCTTTGGGTTATAAATAGTGCACTCAGAATAAAAATTCTTTGTGCAACCTACATGA
ATGTAAATATTCGAGACATTGATAAGATCTATGTTCGAACAGGTATCTACCATGGAGGAGAACCCTTATG
TGACAATGTGAACACTCAAAGAGTACCTTGTTCCAATCCCAGGTGGAATGAATGGCTGAATTATGATATA
TACATTCCTGATCTTCCTCGTGCTGCTCGACTTTGCCTTTCCATTTGCTCTGTTAAAGGCCGAAAGGGTG
CTAAAGAGGAACACTGTCCATTGGCATGGGGAAATATAAACTTGTTTGATTACACAGACACTCTAGTATC
TGGAAAAATGGCTTTGAATCTTTGGCCAGTACCTCATGGATTAGAAGATTTGCTGAACCCTATTGGTGTT
ACTGGATCAAATCCAAATAAAGAAACTCCATGCTTAGAGTTGGAGTTTGACTGGTTCAGCAGTGTGGTAA
AGTTCCCAGATATGTCAGTGATTGAAGAGCATGCCAATTGGTCTGTATCCCGAGAAGCAGGATTTAGCTA
TTCCCACGCAGGACTGAGTAACAGACTAGCTAGAGACAATGAATTAAGGGAAAATGACAAAGAACAGCTC
AAAGCAATTTCTACACGAGATCCTCTCTCTGAAATCACTGAGCAGGAGAAAGATTTTCTATGGAGTCACA
GACACTATTGTGTAACTATCCCCGAAATTCTACCCAAATTGCTTCTGTCTGTTAAATGGAATTCTAGAGA
TGAAGTAGCCCAGATGTATTGCTTGGTAAAAGATTGGCCTCCAATCAAACCTGAACAGGCTATGGAACTT
CTGGACTGTAATTACCCAGATCCTATGGTTCGAGGTTTTGCTGTTCGGTGCTTGGAAAAATATTTAACAG
ATGACAAACTTTCTCAGTATTTAATTCAGCTAGTACAGGTCCTAAAATATGAACAATATTTGGATAACTT
GCTTGTGAGATTTTTACTGAAGAAAGCATTGACTAATCAAAGGATTGGGCACTTTTTCTTTTGGCATTTA
AAATCTGAGATGCACAATAAAACAGTTAGCCAGAGGTTTGGCCTGCTTTTGGAGTCCTATTGTCGTGCAT
GTGGGATGTATTTGAAGCACCTGAATAGGCAAGTCGAGGCAATGGAAAAGCTCATTAACTTAACTGACAT
TCTCAAACAGGAGAAGAAGGATGAAACACAAAAGGTACAGATGAAGTTTTTAGTTGAGCAAATGAGGCGA
CCAGATTTCATGGATGCTCTACAGGGCTTTCTGTCTCCTCTAAACCCTGCTCATCAACTAGGAAACCTCA
GGCTTGAAGAGTGTCGAATTATGTCCTCTGCAAAAAGGCCACTGTGGTTGAATTGGGAGAACCCAGACAT
CATGTCAGAGTTACTGTTTCAGAACAATGAGATCATCTTTAAAAATGGGGATGATTTACGGCAAGATATG
CTAACACTTCAAATTATTCGTATTATGGAAAATATCTGGCAAAATCAAGGTCTTGATCTTCGAATGTTAC
CTTATGGTTGTCTGTCAATCGGTGACTGTGTGGGACTTATTGAGGTGGTGCGAAATTCTCACACTATTAT
GCAAATTCAGTGCAAAGGCGGCTTGAAAGGTGCACTGCAGTTCAACAGCCACACACTACATCAGTGGCTC
AAAGACAAGAACAAAGGAGAAATATATGATGCAGCCATTGACCTGTTTACACGTTCATGTGCTGGATACT
GTGTAGCTACCTTCATTTTGGGAATTGGAGATCGTCACAATAGTAACATCATGGTGAAAGACGATGGACA
ACTGTTTCATATAGATTTTGGACACTTTTTGGATCACAAGAAGAAAAAATTTGGTTATAAACGAGAACGT
GTGCCATTTGTTTTGACACAGGATTTCTTAATAGTGATTAGTAAAGGAGCCCAAGAATGCACAAAGACAA
GAGAATTTGAGAGGTTTCAGGAGATGTGTTACAAGGCTTATCTAGCTATTCGACAGCATGCCAATCTCTT
CATAAATCTTTTCTCAATGATGCTTGGCTCTGGAATGCCAGAACTACAATCTTTTGATGACATTGCATAC
ATTCGAAAGACCCTAGCCTTAGATAAAACTGAGCAAGAGGCTTTGGAGTATTTCATGAAACAAATGAATG
ATGCACATCATGGTGGCTGGACAACAAAAATGGATTGGATCTTCCACACAATTAAACAGCATGCATTGAA
CTAGAACCCAGCTTTCTTGTACAAAGTGGTGATATCCAATTAACCCTCACTAAAGGAAGTGTTTAATGTA
AGAGAATGAACCCTATAGTGAGTCGTATTACCACCCAACTTTTCTATACAAAGTGGTTGATATCCAGCAC
AGTGGCGGCCGCTCGAGTCTAGAGGGCCCGCGGTTCGAAGGTAAGCCTATCCCTAACCCTCTCCTCGGTC
TCGATTCTACGCGTACCGGTTAGTAATGAGATCCCTCCCCCCCCCCTAACGTTACTGGCCGAAGCCGCTT
GGAATAAGGCCGGTGTGCGTTTGTCTATATGTTATTTTCCACCATATTGCCGTCTTTTGGCAATGTGAGG
GCCCGGAAACCTGGCCCTGTCTTCTTGACGAGCATTCCTAGGGGTCTTTCCCCTCTCGCCAAAGGAATGC
AAGGTCTGTTGAATGTCGTGAAGGAAGCAGTTCCTCTGGAAGCTTCTTGAAGACAAACAACGTCTGTAGC
GACCCTTTGCAGGCAGCGGAACCCCCCACCTGGCGACAGGTGCCTCTGCGGCCAAAAGCCACGTGTATAA
GATACACCTGCAAAGGCGGCACAACCCCAGTGCCACGTTGTGAGTTGGATAGTTGTGGAAAGAGTCAAAT
GGCTCTCCTCAAGCGTATTCAACAAGGGGCTGAAGGATGCCCAGAAGGTACCCCATTGTATGGGATCTGA
TCTGGGGCCTCGGTGCACATGCTTTACATGTGTTTAGTCGAGGTTAAAAAAACGTCTAGGCCCCCCGAAC
CACGGGGACGTGGTTTTCCTTTGAAAAACACGATGATAATATGGCCACACATATGACCGAGTACAAGCCC
ACGGTGCGCCTCGCCACCCGCGACGACGTCCCCAGGGCCGTACGCACCCTCGCCGCCGCGTTCGCCGACT
ACCCCGCCACGCGCCACACCGTCGATCCGGACCGCCACATCGAGCGGGTCACCGAGCTGCAAGAACTCTT
CCTCACGCGCGTCGGGCTCGACATCGGCAAGGTGTGGGTCGCGGACGACGGCGCCGCGGTGGCGGTCTGG
ACCACGCCGGAGAGCGTCGAAGCGGGGGCGGTGTTCGCCGAGATCGGCCCGCGCATGGCCGAGTTGAGCG
GTTCCCGGCTGGCCGCGCAGCAACAGATGGAAGGCCTCCTGGCGCCGCACCGGCCCAAGGAGCCCGCGTG
GTTCCTGGCCACCGTCGGCGTCTCGCCCGACCACCAGGGCAAGGGTCTGGGCAGCGCCGTCGTGCTCCCC
GGAGTGGAGGCGGCCGAGCGCGCCGGGGTGCCCGCCTTCCTGGAGACCTCCGCGCCCCGCAACCTCCCCT
TCTACGAGCGGCTCGGCTTCACCGTCACCGCCGACGTCGAGGTGCCCGAAGGACCGCGCACCTGGTGCAT
GACCCGCAAGCCCGGTGCCTAAATCGATAGATCCTAATCAACCTCTGGATTACAAAATTTGTGAAAGATT
GACTGGTATTCTTAACTATGTTGCTCCTTTTACGCTATGTGGATACGCTGCTTTAATGCCTTTGTATCAT
GCTATTGCTTCCCGTATGGCTTTCATTTTCTCCTCCTTGTATAAATCCTGGTTGCTGTCTCTTTATGAGG
AGTTGTGGCCCGTTGTCAGGCAACGTGGCGTGGTGTGCACTGTGTTTGCTGACGCAACCCCCACTGGTTG
GGGCATTGCCACCACCTGTCAGCTCCTTTCCGGGACTTTCGCTTTCCCCCTCCCTATTGCCACGGCGGAA
CTCATCGCCGCCTGCCTTGCCCGCTGCTGGACAGGGGCTCGGCTGTTGGGCACTGACAATTCCGTGGTGT
TGTCGGGGAAATCATCGTCCTTTCCTTGGCTGCTCGCCTGTGTTGCCACCTGGATTCTGCGCGGGACGTC
CTTCTGCTACGTCCCTTCGGCCCTCAATCCAGCGGACCTTCCTTCCCGCGGCCTGCTGCCGGCTCTGCGG
CCTCTTCCGCGTCTTCGCCTTCGCCCTCAGACGAGTCGGATCTCCCTTTGGGCCGCCTCCCCGCCTGAGA
TCCTTTAAGACCAATGACTTACAAGGCAGCTGTAGATCTTAGCCACTTTTTAAAAGAAAAGGGGGGACTG
GAAGGGCTAATTCACTCCCAACGAAGACAAGATCTGCTTTTTGCTTGTACTGGGTCTCTCTGGTTAGACC
AGATCTGAGCCTGGGAGCTCTCTGGCTAACTAGGGAACCCACTGCTTAAGCCTCAATAAAGCTTGCCTTG
AGTGCTTCAAGTAGTGTGTGCCCGTCTGTTGTGTGACTCTGGTAACTAGAGATCCCTCAGACCCTTTTAG
TCAGTGTGGAAAATCTCTAGCAGTAGTAGTTCATGTCATCTTATTATTCAGTATTTATAACTTGCAAAGA
AATGAATATCAGAGAGTGAGAGGCCCGGGTTAATTAAGGAAAGGGCTAGATCATTCTTGAAGACGAAAGG
GCCTCGTGATACGCCTATTTTTATAGGTTAATGTCATGATAATAATGGTTTCTTAGACGTCAGGTGGCAC
TTTTCGGGGAAATGTGCGCGGAACCCCTATTTGTTTATTTTTCTAAATACATTCAAATATGTATCCGCTC
ATGAGACAATAACCCTGATAAATGCTTCAATAATATTGAAAAAGGAAGAGTATGAGTATTCAACATTTCC
GTGTCGCCCTTATTCCCTTTTTTGCGGCATTTTGCCTTCCTGTTTTTGCTCACCCAGAAACGCTGGTGAA
AGTAAAAGATGCTGAAGATCAGTTGGGTGCACGAGTGGGTTACATCGAACTGGATCTCAACAGCGGTAAG
ATCCTTGAGAGTTTTCGCCCCGAAGAACGTTTTCCAATGATGAGCACTTTTAAAGTTCTGCTATGTGGCG
CGGTATTATCCCGTGTTGACGCCGGGCAAGAGCAACTCGGTCGCCGCATACACTATTCTCAGAATGACTT
GGTTGAGTACTCACCAGTCACAGAAAAGCATCTTACGGATGGCATGACAGTAAGAGAATTATGCAGTGCT
GCCATAACCATGAGTGATAACACTGCGGCCAACTTACTTCTGACAACGATCGGAGGACCGAAGGAGCTAA
CCGCTTTTTTGCACAACATGGGGGATCATGTAACTCGCCTTGATCGTTGGGAACCGGAGCTGAATGAAGC
CATACCAAACGACGAGCGTGACACCACGATGCCTGTAGCAATGGCAACAACGTTGCGCAAACTATTAACT
GGCGAACTACTTACTCTAGCTTCCCGGCAACAATTAATAGACTGGATGGAGGCGGATAAAGTTGCAGGAC
CACTTCTGCGCTCGGCCCTTCCGGCTGGCTGGTTTATTGCTGATAAATCTGGAGCCGGTGAGCGTGGGTC
TCGCGGTATCATTGCAGCACTGGGGCCAGATGGTAAGCCCTCCCGTATCGTAGTTATCTACACGACGGGG
AGTCAGGCAACTATGGATGAACGAAATAGACAGATCGCTGAGATAGGTGCCTCACTGATTAAGCATTGGT
AACTGTCAGACCAAGTTTACTCATATATACTTTAGATTGATTTAAAACTTCATTTTTAATTTAAAAGGAT
CTAGGTGAAGATCCTTTTTGATAATCTCATGACCAAAATCCCTTAACGTGAGTTTTCGTTCCACTGAGCG
TCAGACCCCGTAGAAAAGATCAAAGGATCTTCTTGAGATCCTTTTTTTCTGCGCGTAATCTGCTGCTTGC
AAACAAAAAAACCACCGCTACCAGCGGTGGTTTGTTTGCCGGATCAAGAGCTACCAACTCTTTTTCCGAA
GGTAACTGGCTTCAGCAGAGCGCAGATACCAAATACTGTTCTTCTAGTGTAGCCGTAGTTAGGCCACCAC
TTCAAGAACTCTGTAGCACCGCCTACATACCTCGCTCTGCTAATCCTGTTACCAGTGGCTGCTGCCAGTG
GCGATAAGTCGTGTCTTACCGGGTTGGACTCAAGACGATAGTTACCGGATAAGGCGCAGCGGTCGGGCTG
AACGGGGGGTTCGTGCACACAGCCCAGCTTGGAGCGAACGACCTACACCGAACTGAGATACCTACAGCGT
GAGCTATGAGAAAGCGCCACGCTTCCCGAAGGGAGAAAGGCGGACAGGTATCCGGTAAGCGGCAGGGTCG
GAACAGGAGAGCGCACGAGGGAGCTTCCAGGGGGAAACGCCTGGTATCTTTATAGTCCTGTCGGGTTTCG
CCACCTCTGACTTGAGCGTCGATTTTTGTGATGCTCGTCAGGGGGGCGGAGCCTATGGAAAAACGCCAGC
AACGCGGCCTTTTTACGGTTCCTGGCCTTTTGCTGGCCTTTTGCTCACATGTTCTTTCCTGCGTTATCCC
CTGATTCTGTGGATAACCGTATTACCGCCTTTGAGTGAGCTGATACCGCTCGCCGCAGCCGAACGACCGA
GCGCAGCGAGTCAGTGAGCGAGGAAGCGGAAGAGCGCCCAATACGCAAACCGCCTCTCCCCGCGCGTTGG
CCGATTCATTAATGCAGCAAGCTCATGGCTGACTAATTTTTTTTATTTATGCAGAGGCCGAGGCCGCCTC
GGCCTCTGAGCTATTCCAGAAGTAGTGAGGAGGCTTTTTTGGAGGCCTAGGCTTTTGCAAAAAGCTCCCC
GTGGCACGACAGGTTTCCCGACTGGAAAGCGGGCAGTGAGCGCAACGCAATTAATGTGAGTTAGCTCACT
CATTAGGCACCCCAGGCTTTACACTTTATGCTTCCGGCTCGTATGTTGTGTGGAATTGTGAGCGGATAAC
AATTTCACACAGGAAACAGCTATGACATGATTACGAATTTCACAAATAAAGCATTTTTTTCACTGCATTC
TAGTTGTGGTTTGTCCAAACTCATCAATGTATCTTATCATGTCTGGATCAACTGGATAACTCAAGCTAAC
CAAAATCATCCCAAACTTCCCACCCCATACCCTATTACCACTGCCAATTACCTGTGGTTTCATTTACTCT
AAACCTGTGATTCCTCTGAATTATTTTCATTTTAAAGAAATTGTATTTGTTAAATATGTACTACAAACTT
AGTAGT
