>Addgene plasmid #116548 | pHAGE-PIK3CA-V344M | depositor partial sequence | sequence record 219423 | insert
ATGCCTCCACGACCATCATCAGGTGAACTGTGGGGCATCCACTTGATGCCCCCAAGAATCCTAGTAGAAT
GTTTACTACCAAATGGAATGATAGTGACTTTAGAATGCCTCCGTGAGGCTACATTAATAACCATAAAGCA
TGAACTATTTAAAGAAGCAAGAAAATACCCCCTCCATCAACTTCTTCAAGATGAATCTTCTTACATTTTC
GTAAGTGTTACTCAAGAAGCAGAAAGGGAAGAATTTTTTGATGAAACAAGACGACTTTGTGACCTTCGGC
TTTTTCAACCCTTTTTAAAAGTAATTGAACCAGTAGGCAACCGTGAAGAAAAGATCCTCAATCGAGAAAT
TGGTTTTGCTATCGGCATGCCAGTGTGTGAATTTGATATGGTTAAAGATCCAGAAGTACAGGACTTCCGA
AGAAATATTCTGAACGTTTGTAAAGAAGCTGTGGATCTTAGGGACCTCAATTCACCTCATAGTAGAGCAA
TGTATGTCTATCCTCCAAATGTAGAATCTTCACCAGAATTGCCAAAGCACATATATAATAAATTAGATAA
AGGGCAAATAATAGTGGTGATCTGGGTAATAGTTTCTCCAAATAATGACAAGCAGAAGTATACTCTGAAA
ATCAACCATGACTGTGTACCAGAACAAGTAATTGCTGAAGCAATCAGGAAAAAAACTCGAAGTATGTTGC
TATCCTCTGAACAACTAAAACTCTGTGTTTTAGAATATCAGGGCAAGTATATTTTAAAAGTGTGTGGATG
TGATGAATACTTCCTAGAAAAATATCCTCTGAGTCAGTATAAGTATATAAGAAGCTGTATAATGCTTGGG
AGGATGCCCAATTTGATGTTGATGGCTAAAGAAAGCCTTTATTCTCAACTGCCAATGGACTGTTTTACAA
TGCCATCTTATTCCAGACGCATTTCCACAGCTACACCATATATGAATGGAGAAACATCTACAAAATCCCT
TTGGGTTATAAATAGTGCACTCAGAATAAAAATTCTTTGTGCAACCTACATGAATGTAAATATTCGAGAC
ATTGATAAGATCTATGTTCGAACAGGTATCTACCATGGAGGAGAACCCTTATGTGACAATGTGAACACTC
AAAGAGTACCTTGTTCCAATCCCAGGTGGAATGAATGGCTGAATTATGATATATACATTCCTGATCTTCC
TCGTGCTGCTCGACTTTGCCTTTCCATTTGCTCTGTTAAAGGCCGAAAGGGTGCTAAAGAGGAACACTGT
CCATTGGCATGGGGAAATATAAACTTGTTTGATTACACAGACACTCTAGTATCTGGAAAAATGGCTTTGA
ATCTTTGGCCAGTACCTCATGGATTAGAAGATTTGCTGAACCCTATTGGTGTTACTGGATCAAATCCAAA
TAAAGAAACTCCATGCTTAGAGTTGGAGTTTGACTGGTTCAGCAGTGTGGTAAAGTTCCCAGATATGTCA
GTGATTGAAGAGCATGCCAATTGGTCTGTATCCCGAGAAGCAGGATTTAGCTATTCCCACGCAGGACTGA
GTAACAGACTAGCTAGAGACAATGAATTAAGGGAAAATGACAAAGAACAGCTCAAAGCAATTTCTACACG
AGATCCTCTCTCTGAAATCACTGAGCAGGAGAAAGATTTTCTATGGAGTCACAGACACTATTGTGTAACT
ATCCCCGAAATTCTACCCAAATTGCTTCTGTCTGTTAAATGGAATTCTAGAGATGAAGTAGCCCAGATGT
ATTGCTTGGTAAAAGATTGGCCTCCAATCAAACCTGAACAGGCTATGGAACTTCTGGACTGTAATTACCC
AGATCCTATGGTTCGAGGTTTTGCTGTTCGGTGCTTGGAAAAATATTTAACAGATGACAAACTTTCTCAG
TATTTAATTCAGCTAGTACAGGTCCTAAAATATGAACAATATTTGGATAACTTGCTTGTGAGATTTTTAC
TGAAGAAAGCATTGACTAATCAAAGGATTGGGCACTTTTTCTTTTGGCATTTAAAATCTGAGATGCACAA
TAAAACAGTTAGCCAGAGGTTTGGCCTGCTTTTGGAGTCCTATTGTCGTGCATGTGGGATGTATTTGAAG
CACCTGAATAGGCAAGTCGAGGCAATGGAAAAGCTCATTAACTTAACTGACATTCTCAAACAGGAGAAGA
AGGATGAAACACAAAAGGTACAGATGAAGTTTTTAGTTGAGCAAATGAGGCGACCAGATTTCATGGATGC
TCTACAGGGCTTTCTGTCTCCTCTAAACCCTGCTCATCAACTAGGAAACCTCAGGCTTGAAGAGTGTCGA
ATTATGTCCTCTGCAAAAAGGCCACTGTGGTTGAATTGGGAGAACCCAGACATCATGTCAGAGTTACTGT
TTCAGAACAATGAGATCATCTTTAAAAATGGGGATGATTTACGGCAAGATATGCTAACACTTCAAATTAT
TCGTATTATGGAAAATATCTGGCAAAATCAAGGTCTTGATCTTCGAATGTTACCTTATGGTTGTCTGTCA
ATCGGTGACTGTGTGGGACTTATTGAGGTGGTGCGAAATTCTCACACTATTATGCAAATTCAGTGCAAAG
GCGGCTTGAAAGGTGCACTGCAGTTCAACAGCCACACACTACATCAGTGGCTCAAAGACAAGAACAAAGG
AGAAATATATGATGCAGCCATTGACCTGTTTACACGTTCATGTGCTGGATACTGTGTAGCTACCTTCATT
TTGGGAATTGGAGATCGTCACAATAGTAACATCATGGTGAAAGACGATGGACAACTGTTTCATATAGATT
TTGGACACTTTTTGGATCACAAGAAGAAAAAATTTGGTTATAAACGAGAACGTGTGCCATTTGTTTTGAC
ACAGGATTTCTTAATAGTGATTAGTAAAGGAGCCCAAGAATGCACAAAGACAAGAGAATTTGAGAGGTTT
CAGGAGATGTGTTACAAGGCTTATCTAGCTATTCGACAGCATGCCAATCTCTTCATAAATCTTTTCTCAA
TGATGCTTGGCTCTGGAATGCCAGAACTACAATCTTTTGATGACATTGCATACATTCGAAAGACCCTAGC
CTTAGATAAAACTGAGCAAGAGGCTTTGGAGTATTTCATGAAACAAATGAATGATGCACATCATGGTGGC
TGGACAACAAAAATGGATTGGATCTTCCACACAATTAAACAGCATGCATTGAACTGA
